>Addgene plasmid #13428 | U6 pShuttle | addgene full sequence | sequence record 263315 | Addgene NGS Result
CATCATCAATAATATACCTTATTTTGGATTGAAGCCAATATGATAATGAGGGGGTGGAGTTTGTGACGTG
GCGCGGGGCGTGGGAACGGGGCGGGTGACGTAGTAGTGTGGCGGAAGTGTGATGTTGCAAGTGTGGCGGA
ACACATGTAAGCGACGGATGTGGCAAAAGTGACGTTTTTGGTGTGCGCCGGTGTACACAGGAAGTGACAA
TTTTCGCGCGGTTTTAGGCGGATGTTGTAGTAAATTTGGGCGTAACCGAGTAAGATTTGGCCATTTTCGC
GGGAAAACTGAATAAGAGGAAGTGAAATCTGAATAATTTTGTGTTACTCATAGCGCGTAATACTGGTACC
GCGGCCGCCTCGACGCGTGGATCCAAGGTCGGGCAGGAAGAGGGCCTATTTCCCATGATTCCTTCATATT
TGCATATACGATACAAGGCTGTTAGAGAGATAATTAGAATTAATTTGACTGTAAACACAAAGATATTAGT
ACAAAATACGTGACGTAGAAAGTAATAATTTCTTGGGTAGTTTGCAGTTTTAAAATTATGTTTTAAAATG
GACTATCATATGCTTACCGTAACTTGAAAGTATTTCGATTTCTTGGCTTTATATATCTTGTGGAAAGGAC
GAAACACCGTGCTCGCTTCGGCAGCACATATACTAGTCGACAGTACTGGTACCTCTAGAGCGGACTTCGG
TCCGCTTTTTACTAGGACCTGCAGGCATGCAAGCTTGGGAGATCTGGGCGTGGTTAAGGGTGGGAAAGAA
TATATAAGGTGGGGGTCTTATGTAGTTTTGTATCTGTTTTGCAGCAGCCGCCGCCGCCATGAGCACCAAC
TCGTTTGATGGAAGCATTGTGAGCTCATATTTGACAACGCGCATGCCCCCATGGGCCGGGGTGCGTCAGA
ATGTGATGGGCTCCAGCATTGATGGTCGCCCCGTCCTGCCCGCAAACTCTACTACCTTGACCTACGAGAC
CGTGTCTGGAACGCCGTTGGAGACTGCAGCCTCCGCCGCCGCTTCAGCCGCTGCAGCCACCGCCCGCGGG
ATTGTGACTGACTTTGCTTTCCTGAGCCCGCTTGCAAGCAGTGCAGCTTCCCGTTCATCCGCCCGCGATG
ACAAGTTGACGGCTCTTTTGGCACAATTGGATTCTTTGACCCGGGAACTTAATGTCGTTTCTCAGCAGCT
GTTGGATCTGCGCCAGCAGGTTTCTGCCCTGAAGGCTTCCTCCCCTCCCAATGCGGTTTAAAACATAAAT
AAAAAACCAGACTCTGTTTGGATTTGGATCAAGCAAGTGTCTTGCTGTCTTTATTTAGGGGTTTTGCGCG
CGCGGTAGGCCCGGGACCAGCGGTCTCGGTCGTTGAGGGTCCTGTGTATTTTTTCCAGGACGTGGTAAAG
GTGACTCTGGATGTTCAGATACATGGGCATAAGCCCGTCTCTGGGGTGGAGGTAGCACCACTGCAGAGCT
TCATGCTGCGGGGTGGTGTTGTAGATGATCCAGTCGTAGCAGGAGCGCTGGGCGTGGTGCCTAAAAATGT
CTTTCAGTAGCAAGCTGATTGCCAGGGGCAGGCCCTTGGTGTAAGTGTTTACAAAGCGGTTAAGCTGGGA
TGGGTGCATACGTGGGGATATGAGATGCATCTTGGACTGTATTTTTAGGTTGGCTATGTTCCCAGCCATA
TCCCTCCGGGGATTCATGTTGTGCAGAACCACCAGCACAGTGTATCCGGTGCACTTGGGAAATTTGTCAT
GTAGCTTAGAAGGAAATGCGTGGAAGAACTTGGAGACGCCCTTGTGACCTCCAAGATTTTCCATGCATTC
GTCCATAATGATGGCAATGGGCCCACGGGCGGCGGCCTGGGCGAAGATATTTCTGGGATCACTAACGTCA
TAGTTGTGTTCCAGGATGAGATCGTCATAGGCCATTTTTACAAAGCGCGGGCGGAGGGTGCCAGACTGCG
GTATAATGGTTCCATCCGGCCCAGGGGCGTAGTTACCCTCACAGATTTGCATTTCCCACGCTTTGAGTTC
AGATGGGGGGATCATGTCTACCTGCGGGGCGATGAAGAAAACGGTTTCCGGGGTAGGGGAGATCAGCTGG
GAAGAAAGCAGGTTCCTGAGCAGCTGCGACTTACCGCAGCCGGTGGGCCCGTAAATCACACCTATTACCG
GCTGCAACTGGTAGTTAAGAGAGCTGCAGCTGCCGTCATCCCTGAGCAGGGGGGCCACTTCGTTAAGCAT
GTCCCTGACTCGCATGTTTTCCCTGACCAAATCCGCCAGAAGGCGCTCGCCGCCCAGCGATAGCAGTTCT
TGCAAGGAAGCAAAGTTTTTCAACGGTTTGAGACCGTCCGCCGTAGGCATGCTTTTGAGCGTTTGACCAA
GCAGTTCCAGGCGGTCCCACAGCTCGGTCACCTGCTCTACGGCATCTCGATCCAGCATATCTCCTCGTTT
CGCGGGTTGGGGCGGCTTTCGCTGTACGGCAGTAGTCGGTGCTCGTCCAGACGGGCCAGGGTCATGTCTT
TCCACGGGCGCAGGGTCCTCGTCAGCGTAGTCTGGGTCACGGTGAAGGGGTGCGCTCCGGGCTGCGCGCT
GGCCAGGGTGCGCTTGAGGCTGGTCCTGCTGGTGCTGAAGCGCTGCCGGTCTTCGCCCTGCGCGTCGGCC
AGGTAGCATTTGACCATGGTGTCATAGTCCAGCCCCTCCGCGGCGTGGCCCTTGGCGCGCAGCTTGCCCT
TGGAGGAGGCGCCGCACGAGGGGCAGTGCAGACTTTTGAGGGCGTAGAGCTTGGGCGCGAGAAATACCGA
TTCCGGGGAGTAGGCATCCGCGCCGCAGGCCCCGCAGACGGTCTCGCATTCCACGAGCCAGGTGAGCTCT
GGCCGTTCGGGGTCAAAAACCAGGTTTCCCCCATGCTTTTTGATGCGTTTCTTACCTCTGGTTTCCATGA
GCCGGTGTCCACGCTCGGTGACGAAAAGGCTGTCCGTGTCCCCGTATACAGACTTGAGAGGGAGTTTAAA
CGAATTCAATAGCTTGTTGCATGGGCGGCGATATAAAATGCAAGGTGCTGCTCAAAAAATCAGGCAAAGC
CTCGCGCAAAAAAGAAAGCACATCGTAGTCATGCTCATGCAGATAAAGGCAGGTAAGCTCCGGAACCACC
ACAGAAAAAGACACCATTTTTCTCTCAAACATGTCTGCGGGTTTCTGCATAAACACAAAATAAAATAACA
AAAAAACATTTAAACATTAGAAGCCTGTCTTACAACAGGAAAAACAACCCTTATAAGCATAAGACGGACT
ACGGCCATGCCGGCGTGACCGTAAAAAAACTGGTCACCGTGATTAAAAAGCACCACCGACAGCTCCTCGG
TCATGTCCGGAGTCATAATGTAAGACTCGGTAAACACATCAGGTTGATTCACATCGGTCAGTGCTAAAAA
GCGACCGAAATAGCCCGGGGGAATACATACCCGCAGGCGTAGAGACAACATTACAGCCCCCATAGGAGGT
ATAACAAAATTAATAGGAGAGAAAAACACATAAACACCTGAAAAACCCTCCTGCCTAGGCAAAATAGCAC
CCTCCCGCTCCAGAACAACATACAGCGCTTCCACAGCGGCAGCCATAACAGTCAGCCTTACCAGTAAAAA
AGAAAACCTATTAAAAAAACACCACTCGACACGGCACCAGCTCAATCAGTCACAGTGTAAAAAAGGGCCA
AGTGCAGAGCGAGTATATATAGGACTAAAAAATGACGTAACGGTTAAAGTCCACAAAAAACACCCAGAAA
ACCGCACGCGAACCTACGCCCAGAAACGAAAGCCAAAAAACCCACAACTTCCTCAAATCGTCACTTCCGT
TTTCCCACGTTACGTCACTTCCCATTTTAAGAAAACTACAATTCCCAACACATACAAGTTACTCCGCCCT
AAAACCTACGTCACCCGCCCCGTTCCCACGCCCCGCGCCACGTCACAAACTCCACCCCCTCATTATCATA
TTGGCTTCAATCCAAAATAAGGTATATTATTGATGATGTTAATTAACATGCATGGATCCATATGCGGTGT
GAAATACCGCACAGATGCGTAAGGAGAAAATACCGCATCAGGCGCTCTTCCGCTTCCTCGCTCACTGACT
CGCTGCGCTCGGTCGTTCGGCTGCGGCGAGCGGTATCAGCTCACTCAAAGGCGGTAATACGGTTATCCAC
AGAATCAGGGGATAACGCAGGAAAGAACATGTGAGCAAAAGGCCAGCAAAAGGCCAGGAACCGTAAAAAG
GCCGCGTTGCTGGCGTTTTTCCATAGGCTCCGCCCCCCTGACGAGCATCACAAAAATCGACGCTCAAGTC
AGAGGTGGCGAAACCCGACAGGACTATAAAGATACCAGGCGTTTCCCCCTGGAAGCTCCCTCGTGCGCTC
TCCTGTTCCGACCCTGCCGCTTACCGGATACCTGTCCGCCTTTCTCCCTTCGGGAAGCGTGGCGCTTTCT
CATAGCTCACGCTGTAGGTATCTCAGTTCGGTGTAGGTCGTTCGCTCCAAGCTGGGCTGTGTGCACGAAC
CCCCCGTTCAGCCCGACCGCTGCGCCTTATCCGGTAACTATCGTCTTGAGTCCAACCCGGTAAGACACGA
CTTATCGCCACTGGCAGCAGCCACTGGTAACAGGATTAGCAGAGCGAGGTATGTAGGCGGTGCTACAGAG
TTCTTGAAGTGGTGGCCTAACTACGGCTACACTAGAAGGACAGTATTTGGTATCTGCGCTCTGCTGAAGC
CAGTTACCTTCGGAAAAAGAGTTGGTAGCTCTTGATCCGGCAAACAAACCACCGCTGGTAGCGGTGGTTT
TTTTGTTTGCAAGCAGCAGATTACGCGCAGAAAAAAAGGATCTCAAGAAGATCCTTTGATCTTTTCTACG
GGGTCTGACGCTCAGTGGAACGAAAACTCACGTTAAGGGATTTTGGTCATGAGATTATCAAAAAGGATCT
TCACCTAGATCCTTTTAAATTAAAAATGAAGTTTTAAATCAATCTAAAGTATATATGAGTAAACTTGGTC
TGACAGTTACCAATGCTTAATCAGTGAGGCACCTATCTCAGCGATCTGTCTATTTCGTTCATCCATAGTT
GCCTGACTCCCCGTCGTGTAGATAACTACGATACGGGAGGGCTTACCATCTGGCCCCAGTGCTGCAATGA
TACCGCGAGACCCACGCTCACCGGCTCCAGATTTATCAGCAATAAACCAGCCAGCCGGAAGGGCCGAGCG
CAGAAGTGGTCCTGCAACTTTATCCGCCTCCATCCAGTCTATTAATTGTTGCCGGGAAGCTAGAGTAAGT
AGTTCGCCAGTTAATAGTTTGCGCAACGTTGTTGCCATTGCTGCAGCCATGAGATTATCAAAAAGGATCT
TCACCTAGATCCTTTTCACGTAGAAAGCCAGTCCGCAGAAACGGTGCTGACCCCGGATGAATGTCAGCTA
CTGGGCTATCTGGACAAGGGAAAACGCAAGCGCAAAGAGAAAGCAGGTAGCTTGCAGTGGGCTTACATGG
CGATAGCTAGACTGGGCGGTTTTATGGACAGCAAGCGAACCGGAATTGCCAGCTGGGGCGCCCTCTGGTA
AGGTTGGGAAGCCCTGCAAAGTAAACTGGATGGCTTTCTTGCCGCCAAGGATCTGATGGCGCAGGGGATC
AAGCTCTGATCAAGAGACAGGATGAGGATCGTTTCGCATGATTGAACAAGATGGATTGCACGCAGGTTCT
CCGGCCGCTTGGGTGGAGAGGCTATTCGGCTATGACTGGGCACAACAGACAATCGGCTGCTCTGATGCCG
CCGTGTTCCGGCTGTCAGCGCAGGGGCGCCCGGTTCTTTTTGTCAAGACCGACCTGTCCGGTGCCCTGAA
TGAACTGCAAGACGAGGCAGCGCGGCTATCGTGGCTGGCCACGACGGGCGTTCCTTGCGCAGCTGTGCTC
GACGTTGTCACTGAAGCGGGAAGGGACTGGCTGCTATTGGGCGAAGTGCCGGGGCAGGATCTCCTGTCAT
CTCACCTTGCTCCTGCCGAGAAAGTATCCATCATGGCTGATGCAATGCGGCGGCTGCATACGCTTGATCC
GGCTACCTGCCCATTCGACCACCAAGCGAAACATCGCATCGAGCGAGCACGTACTCGGATGGAAGCCGGT
CTTGTCGATCAGGATGATCTGGACGAAGAGCATCAGGGGCTCGCGCCAGCCGAACTGTTCGCCAGGCTCA
AGGCGAGCATGCCCGACGGCGAGGATCTCGTCGTGACCCATGGCGATGCCTGCTTGCCGAATATCATGGT
GGAAAATGGCCGCTTTTCTGGATTCATCGACTGTGGCCGGCTGGGTGTGGCGGACCGCTATCAGGACATA
GCGTTGGCTACCCGTGATATTGCTGAAGAGCTTGGCGGCGAATGGGCTGACCGCTTCCTCGTGCTTTACG
GTATCGCCGCTCCCGATTCGCAGCGCATCGCCTTCTATCGCCTTCTTGACGAGTTCTTCTGAATTTTGTT
AAAATTTTTGTTAAATCAGCTCATTTTTTAACCAATAGGCCGAAATCGGCAAAATCCCTTATAAATCAAA
AGAATAGACCGAGATAGGGT
[37 nt withheld, positions 6601-6637]
AAAGAACGTGGACTCCAACGTCAAAGG
[49 nt withheld, positions 6665-6713]
T
[91 nt withheld, positions 6715-6805]
G
[124 nt withheld, positions 6807-6930]
CCATTCGCCATTCAGGATCGAATTAATTCTTAATTAA
Features (pLannotate 1.2.2; 15 found; start..end, strand, type, name):
      1..103     +  repeat_region  ITR: inverted terminal repeat of human adenovirus serotype 5 inverted
    191..341     +  misc_signal    Ad5 Ψ: packaging signal for adenovirus serotype 5
    390..630     +  promoter       U6 promoter: RNA polymerase III promoter for human U6 snRNA
    716..736     +  misc_feature   MCS (fragment): pUC18/19 multiple cloning site
    829..1248    +  CDS            IX: CAP9_ADE05 - Experimental evidence at protein level: Swiss-Prot protein existence level 1. Structural component of the virion that acts as a cement protein on the capsid exterior and forms triskelion structures consisting of three molecules that stabilize three hexon trimers at the center of each icosahedral facet and fixes the peripentonal hexons. Dispensable for assembly. During virus entry, recruits the anterograde motor kinesin-1 to the capsid docked at the nuclear pore complex thereby subjecting the docked capsid to a pulling force. The resulting tension leads to capsid disruption, disper
   1314..2648    -  CDS            IVa2: PKG1_ADE05 - Experimental evidence at protein level: Swiss-Prot protein existence level 1. Component of the packaging machinery which encapsidates the viral DNA into preformed capsids and transcriptional activator of the viral major late promoter (MLP). Binds, along with packaging proteins 2 and 3, to the specific packaging sequence on the left end of viral genomic DNA and displays ATPase activity thereby providing the power stroke of the packaging machinery. The activity of packaging protein IVa2 is stimulated by protein 33K which acts as a terminase. May be the protein that pumps DNA into th
   3021..3182    -  CDS            E4RF2_ADE02 (fragment): Protein predicted: Swiss-Prot protein existence level 4. From Human adenovirus C serotype 2 (HAdV-2) (Human adenovirus 2).
   3233..3616    -  CDS            E4RF1_ADE02: Experimental evidence at protein level: Swiss-Prot protein existence level 1. May modulate tight-junctions functions of infected cells through interactions with PDZ proteins. E4 ORF1 has ben show for Adenovirus 9 to interact with protein involved in tight junction regulation. May play a role in mTOR activation by activating PI3- kinase, thus overriding cellular checkpoint for translation. From Human adenovirus C serotype 2 (HAdV-2) (Human adenovirus 2).
   3926..4028    -  repeat_region  ITR: inverted terminal repeat of human adenovirus serotype 5 inverted
   4048..4102    +  misc_feature   bom (fragment): basis of mobility region from pBR322
   4288..4876    -  rep_origin     ori: high-copy-number ColE1/pMB1/pBR322/pUC origin of replication
   5048..5362    -  CDS            bla(M) (fragment): β-lactamase lacking the signal sequence; bla(M); allows cytosolic expression of β-lactamase
   5407..5676    +  CDS            tnpA (fragment): TN5P_ECOLX - Also known as tnp. Experimental evidence at protein level: Swiss-Prot protein existence level 1. Mediates transposition of transposon Tn5 by a 'cut and paste' mechanism. First, the monomeric transposase binds the 19 bp inverted DNA repeats flanking the transposon. Then, dimerization of the DNA- bound transposase creates a synaptic DNA complex. After nicking of the first DNA strand, excision of the transposon proceeds through a series of intermediates. The transposase then mediates the insertion of the transposon at a new site by strand transfer. The activity of the wild- type tran
   5708..6502    +  CDS            NeoR/KanR: aminoglycoside phosphotransferase from Tn5; aph(3')-II (or nptII); confers resistance to neomycin, kanamycin, and G418 (Geneticin®)
   6572..6930    -  rep_origin     f1 ori (sequence partly withheld): f1 bacteriophage origin of replication; arrow indicates direction of (+) strand synthesis
