[The description below was written by a language model from this plasmid's Addgene catalogue record and pLannotate feature annotations shown in this document.]
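Description:
U6 pShuttle is an empty adenoviral shuttle backbone made by inserting the human U6 promoter into pShuttle, the transfer vector of the AdEasy system. It is propagated in E. coli as a high-copy plasmid from a ColE1/pUC-type origin and selected with kanamycin through the Tn5-derived NeoR/KanR aminoglycoside phosphotransferase gene. The 6,967 nt sequence record also shows an f1 phage origin, along with annotated fragments of β-lactamase, Tn5 transposase and the pBR322 bom region. These are partial matches that appear to be backbone remnants rather than functional parts.

The adenoviral portion begins with the serotype 5 left inverted terminal repeat and the Ad5 Ψ packaging signal. These are followed by the U6 RNA polymerase III promoter and a short fragment of a pUC-type multiple cloning site, where a hairpin or other small RNA template can be inserted by restriction cloning. Downstream lie adenoviral sequences covering protein IX and IVa2, then a segment from the right end of the genome containing E4 ORF1, part of E4 ORF2 and the second ITR. In the AdEasy scheme, such blocks of viral sequence act as homology arms for recombination with an adenoviral backbone plasmid in bacteria, transferring the U6 cassette into a full-length recombinant genome that can be packaged into virus. The ITRs and Ψ supply the cis signals for genome replication and encapsidation.

No insert is present. According to the depositor, the U6 promoter allows siRNA expression, so the plasmid serves as a starting point for building adenoviruses that deliver RNA interference triggers to mammalian cells. The U6 promoter was taken from a commercial plasmid.
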