Addgene plasmid #13428: U6 pShuttle
Purpose: (Empty Backbone)
Depositing lab: Ronald Kahn. Depositing organization: Joslin Diabetes Center.
Backbone
  Vector backbone: pShuttle
  Modifications to backbone: human U6 promoter inserted into pShuttle
  Vector type: Mammalian Expression, Adenoviral
Growth in bacteria
  Bacterial resistance: Kanamycin, 50 μg/mL
  Growth temperature: 37°C
  Growth strain: DH5alpha
  Copy number: High Copy
Gene/Insert
  Gene/Insert name: None
  Cloning method: Restriction Enzyme
  Sequencing primers: 5′ LKO.1 5'
Resource information
  A portion of this plasmid was derived from a plasmid made by: The U6 promoter was cloned from Imgenex's plasmid.
Terms and licenses: Academic/Nonprofit Terms; Industry Terms: Not Available to Industry
Depositor comments: pShuttle is used to make adenovirus in the AdEasy system. The human U6 promoter allows for siRNA expression.
How to cite: U6 pShuttle was a gift from Ronald Kahn (Addgene plasmid # 13428 ; http://n2t.net/addgene:13428 ; RRID:Addgene_13428)
