>Addgene plasmid #13428 | U6 pShuttle | addgene partial sequence | sequence record 19808 | 13428 with LKO.1 5'
CGAAACACCGTGCTCGCTTCGGCAGCACATATACTAGTCGACAGTACTGGTACCTCTAGAGCGGACTTCG
GTCCGCTTTTTACTAGGACCTGCAGGCATGCAAGCTTGGGAGATCTGGGCGTGGTTAAGGGTGGGAAAGA
ATATATAAGGTGGGGGTCTTATGTAGTTTTGTATCTGTTTTGCAGCAGCCGCCGCCGCCATGAGCACCAA
CTCGTTTGATGGAAGCATTGTGAGCTCATATTTGACAACGCGCATGCCCCCATGGGCCGGGGTGCGTCAG
AATGTGATGGGCTCCAGCATTGATGGTCGCCCCGTCCTGCCCGCAAACTCTACTACCTTGACCTACGAGA
CCGTGTCTGGAACGCCGTTGGAGACTGCAGCCTCCGCCGCCGCTTCAGCCGCTGCAGCCACCGCCCGCGG
GATTGTGACTGACTTTGCTTTCCTGAGCCCGCTTGCAAGCAGTGCAGCTTCCCGTTCATCCGCCCGCGAT
GACAAGTTGACGGCTCTTTTGGCACAAT
